Addgene plasmid #232385: pGL3_MSR1_leftneg0topos3
Purpose: MSR1 enhancer, left buffering Coordinator converted to sensitizing double Ebox
Depositing lab: Joanna Wysocka. Depositing organization: Stanford University.
Backbone
  Vector backbone: pGL3 Luciferase Reporter Vector
  Backbone manufacturer: Promega
  Vector type: Luciferase
Growth in bacteria
  Bacterial resistance: Ampicillin, 100 μg/mL
  Growth temperature: 37°C
  Growth strain: DH5alpha
  Copy number: High Copy
Gene/Insert
  Gene/Insert name: MSR1
  Species: H. sapiens (human)
  Mutation: MSR1 enhancer, left buffering Coordinator converted to sensitizing double Ebox
  Entrez Gene: MSR1 (a.k.a. CD204, SCARA1, SR-A, SR-AI, SR-AII, SR-AIII, SRA, phSR1, phSR2)
  Cloning method: Restriction Enzyme; 5′ cloning site Unknown (unknown if destroyed)
Terms and licenses: Academic/Nonprofit Terms; Industry Terms: Not Available to Industry
How to cite: pGL3_MSR1_leftneg0topos3 was a gift from Joanna Wysocka (Addgene plasmid # 232385 ; http://n2t.net/addgene:232385 ; RRID:Addgene_232385)
