[The description below was written by a language model from this plasmid's Addgene catalogue record and pLannotate feature annotations shown in this document.]
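Description:
pGL3_MSR1_leftneg0topos3 is a firefly luciferase reporter plasmid built on the Promega pGL3 backbone and designed to measure the activity of a human enhancer variant in transfected mammalian cells. It is maintained in E. coli as a high-copy plasmid through a ColE1/pUC-type origin and selected with ampicillin via the β-lactamase gene and its native promoter. An f1 phage origin is also present. The 5,914-nt sequence carries an SV40 early promoter driving the enhanced luc+ luciferase coding sequence, terminated by the SV40 polyadenylation signal. Upstream of the reporter unit sit a synthetic poly(A) signal and the α2-globin RNA polymerase II pause site. These standard pGL3 elements block read-through transcription from the backbone so that luciferase output reflects the promoter and any cloned regulatory element.

The insert is an enhancer associated with the human MSR1 locus, engineered so that its left "buffering" Coordinator motif is replaced by a "sensitizing" double E-box. The enhancer is not annotated in the feature table. It most plausibly lies in the unannotated stretch between the pause site and the SV40 promoter, across the plasmid's numbering origin, but the record does not state the cloning sites. Short hits to large T antigen, TcR, lacZα and an AAVS1 homology arm are fragmentary matches rather than functional parts. The construct appears intended for comparison with wild-type and other motif-swapped versions of the enhancer, to test how motif composition shapes the enhancer's response to transcription factor dosage, although the record does not detail the experimental design.
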