Features (pLannotate 1.2.2; 13 found; start..end, strand, type, name):
     17..213     +  promoter       SV40 promoter: SV40 early promoter
    249..1901    +  CDS            luciferase: firefly luciferase; luc+; enhanced luc+ version of the luciferase gene
   1942..2063    -  polyA_signal   SV40 poly(A) signal: SV40 polyadenylation signal
   2086..2154    -  CDS            large T antigen (fragment): large T antigen from SV40 (simian virus 40)
   2176..2308    +  CDS            TcR (fragment): tetracycline efflux protein; tet; confers resistance to tetracycline
   2488..3076    -  rep_origin     ori: high-copy-number ColE1/pMB1/pBR322/pUC origin of replication
   3247..4107    -  CDS            AmpR: β-lactamase; bla; confers resistance to ampicillin, carbenicillin, and related antibiotics
   4108..4212    -  promoter       AmpR promoter: bla
   4239..4667    +  rep_origin     f1 ori (sequence partly withheld): f1 bacteriophage origin of replication; arrow indicates direction of (+) strand synthesis
   4699..4766    -  CDS            lacZα (fragment): LacZα fragment of β-galactosidase; lacZ fragment
   4825..4873    +  polyA_signal   poly(A) signal: synthetic polyadenylation signal
   4887..4978    +  misc_feature   pause site: RNA polymerase II transcriptional pause signal from the human α2 globin gene
   5157..5173    -  misc_feature   HA-R (fragment): right homology arm from the adeno-associated virus integration site (AAVS1) within intron 1 of the human PPP1R12C gene
>Addgene plasmid #232385 | pGL3_MSR1_leftneg0topos3 | addgene full sequence | sequence record 462871 | Addgene NGS Result
CTCGAGATCTGCGATCTGCATCTCAATTAGTCAGCAACCATAGTCCCGCCCCTAACTCCGCCCATCCCGC
CCCTAACTCCGCCCAGTTCCGCCCATTCTCCGCCCCATCGCTGACTAATTTTTTTTATTTATGCAGAGGC
CGAGGCCGCCTCGGCCTCTGAGCTATTCCAGAAGTAGTGAGGAGGCTTTTTTGGAGGCCTAGGCTTTTGC
AAAAAGCTTGGCATTCCGGTACTGTTGGTAAAGCCACCATGGAAGACGCCAAAAACATAAAGAAAGGCCC
GGCGCCATTCTATCCGCTGGAAGATGGAACCGCTGGAGAGCAACTGCATAAGGCTATGAAGAGATACGCC
CTGGTTCCTGGAACAATTGCTTTTACAGATGCACATATCGAGGTGGACATCACTTACGCTGAGTACTTCG
AAATGTCCGTTCGGTTGGCAGAAGCTATGAAACGATATGGGCTGAATACAAATCACAGAATCGTCGTATG
CAGTGAAAACTCTCTTCAATTCTTTATGCCGGTGTTGGGCGCGTTATTTATCGGAGTTGCAGTTGCGCCC
GCGAACGACATTTATAATGAACGTGAATTGCTCAACAGTATGGGCATTTCGCAGCCTACCGTGGTGTTCG
TTTCCAAAAAGGGGTTGCAAAAAATTTTGAACGTGCAAAAAAAGCTCCCAATCATCCAAAAAATTATTAT
CATGGATTCTAAAACGGATTACCAGGGATTTCAGTCGATGTACACGTTCGTCACATCTCATCTACCTCCC
GGTTTTAATGAATACGATTTTGTGCCAGAGTCCTTCGATAGGGACAAGACAATTGCACTGATCATGAACT
CCTCTGGATCTACTGGTCTGCCTAAAGGTGTCGCTCTGCCTCATAGAACTGCCTGCGTGAGATTCTCGCA
TGCCAGAGATCCTATTTTTGGCAATCAAATCATTCCGGATACTGCGATTTTAAGTGTTGTTCCATTCCAT
CACGGTTTTGGAATGTTTACTACACTCGGATATTTGATATGTGGATTTCGAGTCGTCTTAATGTATAGAT
TTGAAGAAGAGCTGTTTCTGAGGAGCCTTCAGGATTACAAGATTCAAAGTGCGCTGCTGGTGCCAACCCT
ATTCTCCTTCTTCGCCAAAAGCACTCTGATTGACAAATACGATTTATCTAATTTACACGAAATTGCTTCT
GGTGGCGCTCCCCTCTCTAAGGAAGTCGGGGAAGCGGTTGCCAAGAGGTTCCATCTGCCAGGTATCAGGC
AAGGATATGGGCTCACTGAGACTACATCAGCTATTCTGATTACACCCGAGGGGGATGATAAACCGGGCGC
GGTCGGTAAAGTTGTTCCATTTTTTGAAGCGAAGGTTGTGGATCTGGATACCGGGAAAACGCTGGGCGTT
AATCAAAGAGGCGAACTGTGTGTGAGAGGTCCTATGATTATGTCCGGTTATGTAAACAATCCGGAAGCGA
CCAACGCCTTGATTGACAAGGATGGATGGCTACATTCTGGAGACATAGCTTACTGGGACGAAGACGAACA
CTTCTTCATCGTTGACCGCCTGAAGTCTCTGATTAAGTACAAAGGCTATCAGGTGGCTCCCGCTGAATTG
GAATCCATCTTGCTCCAACACCCCAACATCTTCGACGCAGGTGTCGCAGGTCTTCCCGACGATGACGCCG
GTGAACTTCCCGCCGCCGTTGTTGTTTTGGAGCACGGAAAGACGATGACGGAAAAAGAGATCGTGGATTA
CGTCGCCAGTCAAGTAACAACCGCGAAAAAGTTGCGCGGAGGAGTTGTGTTTGTGGACGAAGTACCGAAA
GGTCTTACCGGAAAACTCGACGCAAGAAAAATCAGAGAGATCCTCATAAAGGCCAAGAAGGGCGGAAAGA
TCGCCGTGTAATTCTAGAGTCGGGGCGGCCGGCCGCTTCGAGCAGACATGATAAGATACATTGATGAGTT
TGGACAAACCACAACTAGAATGCAGTGAAAAAAATGCTTTATTTGTGAAATTTGTGATGCTATTGCTTTA
TTTGTAACCATTATAAGCTGCAATAAACAAGTTAACAACAACAATTGCATTCATTTTATGTTTCAGGTTC
AGGGGGAGGTGTGGGAGGTTTTTTAAAGCAAGTAAAACCTCTACAAATGTGGTAAAATCGATAAGGATCT
GGATCCGTCGACCGATGCCCTTGAGAGCCTTCAACCCAGTCAGCTCCTTCCGGTGGGCGCGGGGCATGAC
TATCGTCGCCGCACTTATGACTGTCTTCTTTATCATGCAACTCGTAGGACAGGTGCCGGCAGCGCTCTTC
CGCTTCCTCGCTCACTGACTCGCTGCGCTCGGTCGTTCGGCTGCGGCGAGCGGTATCAGCTCACTCAAAG
GCGGTAATACGGTTATCCACAGAATCAGGGGATAACGCAGGAAAGAACATGTGAGCAAAAGGCCAGCAAA
AGGCCAGGAACCGTAAAAAGGCCGCGTTGCTGGCGTTTTTCCATAGGCTCCGCCCCCCTGACGAGCATCA
CAAAAATCGACGCTCAAGTCAGAGGTGGCGAAACCCGACAGGACTATAAAGATACCAGGCGTTTCCCCCT
GGAAGCTCCCTCGTGCGCTCTCCTGTTCCGACCCTGCCGCTTACCGGATACCTGTCCGCCTTTCTCCCTT
CGGGAAGCGTGGCGCTTTCTCATAGCTCACGCTGTAGGTATCTCAGTTCGGTGTAGGTCGTTCGCTCCAA
GCTGGGCTGTGTGCACGAACCCCCCGTTCAGCCCGACCGCTGCGCCTTATCCGGTAACTATCGTCTTGAG
TCCAACCCGGTAAGACACGACTTATCGCCACTGGCAGCAGCCACTGGTAACAGGATTAGCAGAGCGAGGT
ATGTAGGCGGTGCTACAGAGTTCTTGAAGTGGTGGCCTAACTACGGCTACACTAGAAGAACAGTATTTGG
TATCTGCGCTCTGCTGAAGCCAGTTACCTTCGGAAAAAGAGTTGGTAGCTCTTGATCCGGCAAACAAACC
ACCGCTGGTAGCGGTGGTTTTTTTGTTTGCAAGCAGCAGATTACGCGCAGAAAAAAAGGATCTCAAGAAG
ATCCTTTGATCTTTTCTACGGGGTCTGACGCTCAGTGGAACGAAAACTCACGTTAAGGGATTTTGGTCAT
GAGATTATCAAAAAGGATCTTCACCTAGATCCTTTTAAATTAAAAATGAAGTTTTAAATCAATCTAAAGT
ATATATGAGTAAACTTGGTCTGACAGTTACCAATGCTTAATCAGTGAGGCACCTATCTCAGCGATCTGTC
TATTTCGTTCATCCATAGTTGCCTGACTCCCCGTCGTGTAGATAACTACGATACGGGAGGGCTTACCATC
TGGCCCCAGTGCTGCAATGATACCGCGAGACCCACGCTCACCGGCTCCAGATTTATCAGCAATAAACCAG
CCAGCCGGAAGGGCCGAGCGCAGAAGTGGTCCTGCAACTTTATCCGCCTCCATCCAGTCTATTAATTGTT
GCCGGGAAGCTAGAGTAAGTAGTTCGCCAGTTAATAGTTTGCGCAACGTTGTTGCCATTGCTACAGGCAT
CGTGGTGTCACGCTCGTCGTTTGGTATGGCTTCATTCAGCTCCGGTTCCCAACGATCAAGGCGAGTTACA
TGATCCCCCATGTTGTGCAAAAAAGCGGTTAGCTCCTTCGGTCCTCCGATCGTTGTCAGAAGTAAGTTGG
CCGCAGTGTTATCACTCATGGTTATGGCAGCACTGCATAATTCTCTTACTGTCATGCCATCCGTAAGATG
CTTTTCTGTGACTGGTGAGTACTCAACCAAGTCATTCTGAGAATAGTGTATGCGGCGACCGAGTTGCTCT
TGCCCGGCGTCAATACGGGATAATACCGCGCCACATAGCAGAACTTTAAAAGTGCTCATCATTGGAAAAC
GTTCTTCGGGGCGAAAACTCTCAAGGATCTTACCGCTGTTGAGATCCAGTTCGATGTAACCCACTCGTGC
ACCCAACTGATCTTCAGCATCTTTTACTTTCACCAGCGTTTCTGGGTGAGCAAAAACAGGAAGGCAAAAT
GCCGCAAAAAAGGGAATAAGGGCGACACGGAAATGTTGAATACTCATACTCTTCCTTTTTCAATATTATT
GAAGCATTTATCAGGGTTATTGTCTCATGAGCGGATACATATTTGAATGTATTTAGAAAAATAAACAAAT
AGGGGTTCCGCGCACATTTCCCCGAAAAGTGCCACCTG
[124 nt withheld, positions 4239-4362]
C
[91 nt withheld, positions 4364-4454]
A
[49 nt withheld, positions 4456-4504]
CCTTTGACGTTGGAGTCCACGTTCTTT
[37 nt withheld, positions 4532-4568]
ACCCTATCTCGGTCTATTCTTTTGATTTATAAGGGATTTTGCCGATTTCGGCCTATTGGTTAAAAAATGA
GCTGATTTAACAAAAATTTAACGCGAATTTTAACAAAATATTAACGCTTACAATTTGCCATTCGCCATTC
AGGCTGCGCAACTGTTGGGAAGGGCGATCGGTGCGGGCCTCTTCGCTATTACGCCAGCCCAAGCTACCAT
GATAAGTAAGTAATATTAAGGTACGGGAGGTACTTGGAGCGGCCGCAATAAAATATCTTTATTTTCATTA
CATCTGTGTGTTGGTTTTTTGTGTGAATCGATAGTACTAACATACGCTCTCCATCAAAACAAAACGAAAC
AAAACAAACTAGCAAAATAGGCTGTCCCCAGTGCAAGTGCAGGTGCCAGAACATTTCTCTATCGATAGGT
ACCGAGCTCTTACGCGTGCTAGCGCCACATCCAGAGTCATGGGCCATTGTTCTGGGGGAGAGTCCTACCA
AACTAAAACTAAGATACCTCCTTTATTCCTTCCAGCTGACAGGACATGAGCCGTATGGTAGCTCTCTTCC
AAGACCCCGCAGCCTGGGGTAATAAATTCTGCCAAGCTCTCCCTCTTTCTCTCTCTGCTATTCCCTGAAG
CCTGACAACCCTGCGGGTCAGCCCCCTAGGGCCATCCAGCCTCCGTCGCCCGATGCCAATTTTACCTTGT
GACTCTCACAACAGGGGGAAAATTTAGCATTCCTTGGAGACCGAATGGGATGCCGTGAGCTTAAGCCCTT
CCAAGAGCTTAGCAACCAGTCTGTCCTTATTCCGTCCCAATAACACAGCCCCCGATGGAACAATTACAAA
AGTATTTACAACGCCTTACCTCTTACTGTTCTTATAGATGTACTTATTCCTGTAGGTAGACTCTAAAAAG
TTTGAAGAGGAAAAATTATGAAAATCAAGAGGGAGAAGTTGTTGGAAACAGCGAGTTCCTCTTCTGAGGT
TACACTTGTCCTCTGTTTTCAAAGCCTAACTTCCTTGCCTCCTTGCCCCTAGTTAGGATAAACAACCTTC
CAGCCATTTCCAATCTGTAACCCACATCCATTAACCCACATCTGTTCCCCATCTGTAACCCACATCCATT
CCCAATCTGTAACAACTCACATCTGTTCCTGATTTGGTACCCTTAGTTCCGAAGTTGCTCTGTAGCCCCC
ACCCCTGCTCCATTTGAAGTAGTCAATGAGGATCAGCTTAGATTGTGTCGTCGGACCCCAACCTATGGAG
ACTGGACACAGTAGCAGGGACTGACTATGTTAGAGACACAAATCCTTCCCTTCTTTGTTCTGTGCACTCT
CGCCATTGCTCCCTCC
